Addgene plasmid #139498: pSP571
Purpose: CRISPR-Cas9 plasmid to generate double strand break in STL1 locus in S. cerevisiae. Expresses both Cas9 and STL1 sgRNA
Depositing lab: Serge Pelet. Depositing organization: Universite de Lausanne (UNIL). Publication: Single-particle imaging of stress-promoters induction reveals the interplay between MAPK signaling, chromatin and transcription factors. Wosika V, Pelet S. Nat Commun. 2020 Jun 23;11(1):3171. doi: 10.1038/s41467-020-16943-w. PubMed 32576833.
Backbone
  Vector backbone: pRS423II
  Backbone size w/o insert (bp): 5726
  Vector type: Yeast Expression
  Selectable markers: HIS3
Growth in bacteria
  Bacterial resistance: Ampicillin, 100 μg/mL
  Growth temperature: 37°C
  Growth strain: DH5alpha
  Copy number: High Copy
Gene/Insert
  Gene/Insert name: pGPD Cas9 / sgRNA (STL162)
  gRNA/shRNA sequence: ATAAGCAGAACCAGTCACTGGTTTTAGAGCTAGAAATAGCAAGTTAAAATAAGGCTAGTCCGTTATCAACTTGAAAAAGTGGCACCGAGTCGGTGCT
  Species: S. cerevisiae (budding yeast)
  Insert size (bp): 4413
  Mutation: WT
  Promoter: pGPD
  Cloning method: Restriction Enzyme; 5′ cloning site SpHI (unknown if destroyed); 3′ cloning site SacII (unknown if destroyed)
  Sequencing primers: 5′ T7; 3′ T3
Resource information
  A portion of this plasmid was derived from a plasmid made by: Modified from Addgene #35464
Terms and licenses: Academic/Nonprofit Terms; Industry Terms: Not Available to Industry
How to cite: pSP571 was a gift from Serge Pelet (Addgene plasmid # 139498 ; http://n2t.net/addgene:139498 ; RRID:Addgene_139498)
