[The description below was written by a language model from this plasmid's Addgene catalogue record and pLannotate feature annotations shown in this document.]
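Description:
pSP571 is a yeast–E. coli shuttle plasmid built on the pRS423II backbone, an episomal yeast expression vector. It delivers a complete CRISPR-Cas9 system aimed at the STL1 locus of Saccharomyces cerevisiae. In bacteria it is maintained at high copy through a ColE1/pUC-type origin and selected with ampicillin via the β-lactamase gene. In yeast it replicates from the 2μ origin and is selected by histidine prototrophy through a HIS3 cassette with its own promoter. Remnants of the pBluescript-style cloning region are also annotated, including an f1 origin, lacZα and lac promoter/operator fragments, and T7 and T3 promoters that flank the insert and serve as sequencing primer sites.

The payload consists of two expression units placed tail to tail. Streptococcus pyogenes Cas9 is transcribed from the strong constitutive GPD (TDH3/GAP) promoter and terminated by the ADH1 terminator. On the opposite strand, the SNR52 small nucleolar RNA promoter, an RNA polymerase III promoter, drives a single guide RNA made up of an STL1-specific spacer fused to the standard S. pyogenes gRNA scaffold, ending at the SUP4 tRNA terminator. A single transformation therefore supplies both nuclease and guide, producing a double-strand break in STL1. Such a break is typically used to stimulate homology-directed integration or editing at that site, although the record does not describe a repair template. The record notes that part of the plasmid was modified from an earlier deposited construct. The sequenced plasmid is 11,351 nt, somewhat larger than the sum of the listed backbone and insert sizes, and the record does not explain the difference.
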