Features (pLannotate 1.2.2; 25 found; start..end, strand, type, name):
    137..186     +  misc_feature   bom (fragment): basis of mobility region from pBR322
    187..267     -  CDS            MRM1 (fragment): MRM1_YEAST - Also known as PET56 From Saccharomyces cerevisiae (strain ATCC 204508 / S288c) (Baker's yeast).
    317..504     +  promoter       HIS3 promoter: S. cerevisiae HIS3
    505..1164    +  CDS            HIS3: HIS7_YEAST - Experimental evidence at protein level: Swiss-Prot protein existence level 1. From Saccharomyces cerevisiae (strain ATCC 204508 / S288c) (Baker's yeast).
   1375..1426    +  misc_feature   bom (fragment): basis of mobility region from pBR322
   1454..1882    -  rep_origin     f1 ori (sequence partly withheld): f1 bacteriophage origin of replication; arrow indicates direction of (+) strand synthesis
   1886..2041    -  CDS            lacZα (fragment): LacZα fragment of β-galactosidase; lacZ fragment
   2049..2067    +  promoter       T7 promoter: promoter for bacteriophage T7 RNA polymerase
   2076..2129    -  misc_feature   MCS (fragment): pBluescript multiple cloning site
   2154..2820    +  promoter       GAP promoter: S. cerevisiae TDH3; promoter for glyceraldehyde-3-phosphate dehydrogenase
   2855..6958    +  CDS            cas9: CAS9_STRP1 - Also known as csn1 From Streptococcus pyogenes serotype M1.
   7016..7203    +  terminator     ADH1 terminator: S. cerevisiae ADH1; transcription terminator for the S. cerevisiae alcohol dehydrogenase 1 (ADH1) gene
   7321..7340    -  terminator     SUP4 terminator: transcription terminator for the S. cerevisiae SUP4 tRNA gene
   7344..7419    -  misc_RNA       gRNA scaffold: guide RNA scaffold for the Streptococcus pyogenes CRISPR/Cas9 system
   7446..7714    -  promoter       SNR52 promoter: promoter for the S. cerevisiae small nucleolar RNA gene SNR52
   7745..7763    -  promoter       T3 promoter: promoter for bacteriophage T3 RNA polymerase
   7806..7828    -  protein_bind   lac operator (fragment): The lac repressor binds to the lac operator to inhibit transcription in E. coli. This inhibition can be relieved by adding lactose or isopropyl-β-D-thiogalactopyranoside (IPTG). lac repressor encoded by lacI
   7832..7862    -  promoter       lac promoter: promoter for the E. coli lac operon
   7877..7898    -  protein_bind   CAP binding site: CAP binding activates transcription in the presence of cAMP. E. coli catabolite activator protein
   7911..8003    -  CDS            lacI (fragment): lac repressor; lacI; The lac repressor binds to the lac operator to inhibit transcription in E. coli. This inhibition can be relieved by adding lactose or isopropyl-β-D-thiogalactopyranoside (IPTG).
   8186..8774    -  rep_origin     ori: high-copy-number ColE1/pMB1/pBR322/pUC origin of replication
   8945..9805    -  CDS            AmpR: β-lactamase; bla; confers resistance to ampicillin, carbenicillin, and related antibiotics
   9806..9910    -  promoter       AmpR promoter: bla
   9937..11283   -  rep_origin     2μ ori: yeast 2μ plasmid origin of replication
  11351..35      +  CDS            rop (fragment) (across the origin): Rop protein, which maintains plasmids at low copy number; rop
>Addgene plasmid #139498 | pSP571 | addgene full sequence | sequence record 275585 | Addgene NGS Result
TCGCGCGTTTCGGTGATGACGGTGAAAACCTCTGACACATGCAGCTCCCGGAGACGGTCACAGCTTGTCT
GTAAGCGGATGCCGGGAGCAGACAAGCCCGTCAGGGCGCGTCAGCGGGTGTTGGCGGGTGTCGGGGCTGG
CTTAACTATGCGGCATCAGAGCAGATTGTACTGAGAGTGCACCATAAATTCCCGTTTTAAGAGCTTGGTG
AGCGCTAGGAGTCACTGCCAGGTATCGTTTGAACACGGCATTAGTCAGGGAAGTCATAACACAGTCCTTT
CCCGCAATTTTCTTTTTCTATTACTCTTGGCCTCCTCTAGTACACTCTATATTTTTTTATGCCTCGGTAA
TGATTTTCATTTTTTTTTTTCCACCTAGCGGATGACTCTTTTTTTTTCTTAGCGATTGGCATTATCACAT
AATGAATTATACATTATATAAAGTAATGTGATTTCTTCGAAGAATATACTAAAAAATGAGCAGGCAAGAT
AAACGAAGGCAAAGATGACAGAGCAGAAAGCCCTAGTAAAGCGTATTACAAATGAAACCAAGATTCAGAT
TGCGATCTCTTTAAAGGGTGGTCCCCTAGCGATAGAGCACTCGATCTTCCCAGAAAAAGAGGCAGAAGCA
GTAGCAGAACAGGCCACACAATCGCAAGTGATTAACGTCCACACAGGTATAGGGTTTCTGGACCATATGA
TACATGCTCTGGCCAAGCATTCCGGCTGGTCGCTAATCGTTGAGTGCATTGGTGACTTACACATAGACGA
CCATCACACCACTGAAGACTGCGGGATTGCTCTCGGTCAAGCATTTAAAGAGGCCCTAGGGGCCGTGCGT
GGAGTAAAAAGGTTTGGATCAGGATTTGCGCCTTTGGATGAGGCACTTTCCAGAGCGGTGGTAGATCTTT
CGAACAGGCCGTACGCAGTTGTCGAACTTGGTTTGCAAAGGGAGAAAGTAGGAGATCTCTCTTGCGAGAT
GATCCCGCATTTTCTTGAAAGTTTTGCAGAGGCTAGCAGAATTACCCTCCACGTTGATTGTCTGCGAGGC
AAGAATGATCATCACCGTAGTGAGAGTGCGTTCAAGGCTCTTGCGGTTGCCATAAGAGAAGCCACCTCGC
CCAATGGTACAAACGATGTTCCCTCCACCAAAGGTGTTCTTATGTAGTGACACCGATTATTTAAAGTTGC
AGCATACGATATATATACATGTGTATATATGTATACCTATGAATGTCAGTAAGTATGTATACGAACAGTA
TGATACTGAAGATGACAAGGTAATGCATCATTCTATACGTGTCATTCTGAACGAGGCGCGCTTTCCTTTT
TTCTTTTTGCTTTTTCTTTTTTTTTCTCTTGAACTCGACGGATCTATGCGGTGTGAAATACCGCACAGAT
GCGTAAGGAGAAAATACCGCATCAGGAAATTGTAAGCGTTAATATTTTGTTAAAATTCGCGTTAAATTTT
TGTTAAATCAGCTCATTTTTTAACCAATAGGCCGAAATCGGCAAAATCCCTTATAAATCAAAAGAATAGA
CCGAGATAGGGT
[37 nt withheld, positions 1553-1589]
AAAGAACGTGGACTCCAACGTCAAAGG
[49 nt withheld, positions 1617-1665]
T
[91 nt withheld, positions 1667-1757]
G
[124 nt withheld, positions 1759-1882]
CCATTCGCCATTCAGGCTGCGCAACTGTTGGGAAGGGCGATCGGTGCGGGCCTCTTCGCTATTACGCCAG
CTGGCGAAAGGGGGATGTGCTGCAAGGCGATTAAGTTGGGTAACGCCAGGGTTTTCCCAGTCACGACGTT
GTAAAACGACGGCCAGTGAGCGCGCGTAATACGACTCACTATAGGGCGAATTGGGTACCGGGCCCCCCCT
CGAGGTCGACGGTATCGATAAGCTTGATATCGAATTCAGTCTACTAGTCAGTTCGAGTTTATCATTATCA
ATACTGCCATTTCAAAGAATACGTAAATAATTAATAGTAGTGATTTTCCTAACTTTATTTAGTCAAAAAA
TTAGCCTTTTAATTCTGCTGTAACCCGTACATGCCCAAAATAGGGGGCGGGTTACACAGAATATATAACA
TCGTAGGTGTCTGGGTGAACAGTTTATTCCTGGCATCCACTAAATATAATGGAGCCCGCTTTTTAAGCTG
GCATCCAGAAAAAAAAAGAATCCCAGCACCAAAATATTGTTTTCTTCACCAACCATCAGTTCATAGGTCC
ATTCTCTTAGCGCAACTACAGAGAACAGGGGCACAAACAGGCAAAAAACGGGCACAACCTCAATGGAGTG
ATGCAACCTGCCTGGAGTAAATGATGACACAAGGCAATTGACCCACGCATGTATCTATCTCATTTTCTTA
CACCTTCTATTACCTTCTGCTCTCTCTGATTTGGAAAAAGCTGAAAAAAAAGGTTGAAACCAGTTCCCTG
AAATTATTCCCCTACTTGACTAATAAGTATATAAAGACGGTAGGTATTGATTGTAATTCTGTAAATCTAT
TTCTTAAACTTCTTAAATTCTACTTTTATAGTTAGTCTTTTTTTTAGTTTTAAAACACCAAGAACTTAGT
TTCGAATAAACACACATAAACAAACAAAAGATCTGATATGGATCGAATTAGATCTCGCCACCATGGACAA
GAAGTATTCTATCGGACTGGACATCGGGACTAATAGCGTCGGGTGGGCCGTCATCACTGACGAGTACAAG
GTGCCCTCTAAGAAGTTCAAGGTGCTCGGGAACACCGACCGGCATTCCATCAAGAAAAATCTGATCGGAG
CTCTCCTCTTTGATTCAGGGGAGACCGCTGAAGCAACCCGCCTCAAGCGGACTGCTAGACGGCGGTACAC
CAGGAGGAAGAACCGGATTTGTTACCTTCAAGAGATATTCTCCAACGAAATGGCAAAGGTCGACGACAGC
TTCTTCCATAGGCTGGAAGAATCATTCCTCGTGGAAGAGGATAAGAAGCATGAACGGCATCCCATCTTCG
GTAATATCGTCGACGAGGTGGCCTATCACGAGAAATACCCAACCATCTACCATCTTCGCAAAAAGCTGGT
GGACTCAACCGACAAGGCAGACCTCCGGCTTATCTACCTGGCCCTGGCCCACATGATTAAGTTCAGAGGC
CACTTCCTGATCGAGGGCGACCTCAATCCTGACAATAGCGATGTGGATAAACTGTTCATCCAGCTGGTGC
AGACTTACAACCAGCTCTTTGAAGAGAACCCCATCAATGCAAGCGGAGTCGATGCCAAGGCCATTCTGTC
AGCCCGGCTGTCAAAGAGCCGCAGACTTGAGAATCTTATCGCTCAGCTGCCGGGTGAAAAGAAAAATGGA
CTGTTCGGGAACCTGATTGCTCTTTCACTTGGGCTGACTCCCAATTTCAAGTCTAATTTCGACCTGGCAG
AGGATGCCAAGCTGCAACTGTCCAAGGACACCTATGATGACGATCTCGACAACCTCCTGGCCCAGATCGG
TGACCAATACGCCGACCTTTTCCTTGCTGCTAAGAATCTTTCTGACGCCATCCTGCTGTCTGACATTCTC
CGCGTGAACACTGAAATCACCAAGGCCCCTCTTTCAGCTTCAATGATTAAGCGGTATGATGAGCACCACC
AGGACCTGACCCTGCTTAAGGCACTCGTCCGGCAGCAGCTTCCGGAGAAGTACAAGGAAATCTTCTTTGA
CCAGTCAAAGAATGGATACGCCGGCTACATCGACGGAGGTGCCTCCCAAGAGGAATTTTATAAGTTTATC
AAACCTATCCTTGAGAAGATGGACGGCACCGAAGAGCTCCTCGTGAAACTGAATCGGGAGGATCTGCTGC
GGAAGCAGCGCACTTTCGACAATGGGAGCATTCCCCACCAGATCCATCTTGGGGAGCTTCACGCCATCCT
TCGGCGCCAAGAGGACTTCTACCCCTTTCTTAAGGACAACAGGGAGAAGATTGAGAAAATTCTCACTTTC
CGCATCCCCTACTACGTGGGACCCCTCGCCAGAGGAAATAGCCGGTTTGCTTGGATGACCAGAAAGTCAG
AAGAAACTATCACTCCCTGGAACTTCGAAGAGGTGGTGGACAAGGGAGCCAGCGCTCAGTCATTCATCGA
ACGGATGACTAACTTCGATAAGAACCTCCCCAATGAGAAGGTCCTGCCGAAACATTCCCTGCTCTACGAG
TACTTTACCGTGTACAACGAGCTGACCAAGGTGAAATATGTCACCGAAGGGATGAGGAAGCCCGCATTCC
TGTCAGGCGAACAAAAGAAGGCAATTGTGGACCTTCTGTTCAAGACCAATAGAAAGGTGACCGTGAAGCA
GCTGAAGGAGGACTATTTCAAGAAAATTGAATGCTTCGACTCTGTGGAGATTAGCGGGGTCGAAGATCGG
TTCAACGCAAGCCTGGGTACCTACCATGATCTGCTTAAGATCATCAAGGACAAGGATTTTCTGGACAATG
AGGAGAAAGAGGACATCCTTGAGGACATTGTCCTGACTCTCACTCTGTTCGAGGACCGGGAAATGATCGA
GGAGAGGCTTAAGACCTACGCCCATCTGTTCGACGATAAAGTGATGAAGCAACTTAAACGGAGAAGATAT
ACCGGATGGGGACGCCTTAGCCGCAAACTCATCAACGGAATCCGGGACAAACAGAGCGGAAAGACCATTC
TTGATTTCCTTAAGAGCGACGGATTCGCTAATCGCAACTTCATGCAACTTATCCATGATGATTCCCTGAC
CTTTAAGGAGGACATCCAGAAGGCCCAAGTGTCTGGACAAGGTGACTCACTGCACGAGCATATCGCAAAT
CTGGCTGGTTCACCCGCTATTAAGAAGGGTATTCTCCAGACCGTGAAAGTCGTGGACGAGCTGGTCAAGG
TGATGGGTCGCCATAAACCAGAGAACATTGTCATCGAGATGGCCAGGGAAAACCAGACTACCCAGAAGGG
ACAGAAGAACAGCAGGGAGCGGATGAAAAGAATTGAGGAAGGGATTAAGGAGCTCGGGTCACAGATCCTT
AAAGAGCACCCGGTGGAAAACACCCAGCTTCAGAATGAGAAGCTCTATCTGTACTACCTTCAAAATGGAC
GCGATATGTATGTGGACCAAGAGCTTGATATCAACAGGCTCTCAGACTACGACGTGGACCACATCGTCCC
TCAGAGCTTCCTCAAAGACGACTCAATTGACAATAAGGTGCTGACTCGCTCAGACAAGAACCGGGGAAAG
TCAGATAACGTGCCCTCAGAGGAAGTCGTGAAAAAGATGAAGAACTATTGGCGCCAGCTTCTGAACGCAA
AGCTAATCACTCAGCGGAAGTTCGACAATCTCACTAAGGCTGAGAGGGGCGGACTGAGCGAACTGGACAA
AGCAGGATTCATTAAACGGCAACTTGTGGAGACTCGGCAGATTACTAAACATGTAGCCCAAATCCTTGAC
TCACGCATGAATACCAAGTACGACGAAAACGACAAACTTATCCGCGAGGTGAAGGTGATTACCCTGAAGT
CCAAGCTGGTCAGCGATTTCAGAAAGGACTTTCAATTCTACAAAGTGCGGGAGATCAATAACTATCATCA
TGCTCATGACGCATATCTGAATGCCGTGGTGGGAACCGCCCTAATCAAGAAGTACCCAAAGCTGGAAAGC
GAGTTCGTGTACGGAGACTACAAGGTCTACGACGTGCGCAAGATGATTGCCAAATCTGAGCAGGAGATCG
GAAAGGCCACCGCAAAGTACTTCTTCTACAGCAACATCATGAATTTCTTCAAGACCGAAATCACCCTTGC
AAACGGTGAGATCCGGAAGAGGCCGCTCATCGAGACTAATGGGGAGACTGGCGAAATCGTGTGGGACAAG
GGCAGAGATTTCGCTACCGTGCGCAAAGTGCTTTCTATGCCTCAAGTGAACATCGTGAAGAAAACCGAGG
TGCAAACCGGAGGCTTTTCTAAGGAATCAATCCTCCCCAAGCGCAACTCCGACAAGCTCATTGCAAGGAA
GAAGGATTGGGACCCTAAGAAGTACGGCGGATTCGATTCACCAACTGTGGCTTATTCTGTCCTGGTCGTG
GCTAAGGTGGAAAAAGGAAAGTCTAAGAAGCTCAAGAGCGTGAAGGAACTGCTGGGTATCACCATTATGG
AGCGCAGCTCCTTCGAGAAGAACCCAATTGACTTTCTCGAAGCCAAAGGTTACAAGGAAGTCAAGAAGGA
CCTTATCATCAAGCTCCCAAAGTATAGCCTGTTCGAACTGGAGAATGGGCGGAAGCGGATGCTCGCCTCC
GCTGGCGAACTTCAGAAGGGTAATGAGCTGGCTCTCCCCTCCAAGTACGTGAATTTCCTCTACCTTGCAA
GCCATTACGAGAAGCTGAAGGGGAGCCCCGAGGACAACGAGCAAAAGCAACTGTTTGTGGAGCAGCATAA
GCATTATCTGGACGAGATCATTGAGCAGATTTCCGAGTTTTCTAAACGCGTCATTCTCGCTGATGCCAAC
CTCGATAAAGTCCTTAGCGCATACAATAAGCACAGAGACAAACCAATTCGGGAGCAGGCTGAGAATATCA
TCCACCTGTTCACCCTCACCAATCTTGGTGCCCCTGCCGCATTCAAGTACTTCGACACCACCATCGACCG
GAAACGCTATACCTCCACCAAAGAAGTGCTGGACGCCACCCTCATCCACCAGAGCATCACCGGACTTTAC
GAAACTCGGATTGACCTCTCACAGCTCGGAGGGGATGAGGGAGCTCCCAAGAAAAAGCGCAAGGTAGGTA
GTTCCGGATCCTAGACTCTCGAGGCGAATTTCTTATGATTTATGATTTTTATTATTAAATAAGTTATAAA
AAAAATAAGTGTATACAAATTTTAAAGTGACTCTTAGGTTTTAAAACGAAAATTCTTATTCTTGAGTAAC
TCTTTCCTGTAGGTCAGGTTGCTTTCTCAGGTATAGCATGAGGTCGCTCTTATTGACCACACCTCTACCG
GCATGCCGAGCAAATGCCTGCAAATCGCTCCCCATTTCTCTAAGGCGGCCGTGGTATCGTTTAGATTGGC
AATTACAGTGTCTTAGCTCACATGCTTATAACTAATTACATGACTCGAAGACATAAAAAACAAAAAAAGC
AGCACCGACTCGGTGCCACTTTTTCAAGTTGATAACGGACTAGCCTTATTTTAACTTGCTATTTCTAGCT
CTAAAACCAGTGACTGGTTCTGCTTATACGTCTGATCATTTATCTTTCACTGCGGAGAAGTTTCGAACGC
CGAAACATGCGCACCAACTTTCACTTCTACAGCGTTTGACCAAAATCTTTTGAACAGAACATTGTAGGGT
GTGAAAAAATGCGCACCTTTACCGCTAGCCCAAGAGGGCACTACAAAATCTAAGGTTGTACTTCAAACGT
ACATGTAATCACCTTGTATATACTCGAAAGAAAACATCAAGTTTCTGTATAAATATGAGTGAAAGCATAA
TCATACATTATCTTTTCAAAGATTGTCCGCGGTGGAGCTCCAGCTTTTGTTCCCTTTAGTGAGGGTTAAT
TGCGCGCTTGGCGTAATCATGGTCATAGCTGTTTCCTGTGTGAAATTGTTATCCGCTCACAATTCCACAC
AACATACGAGCCGGAAGCATAAAGTGTAAAGCCTGGGGTGCCTAATGAGTGAGCTAACTCACATTAATTG
CGTTGCGCTCACTGCCCGCTTTCCAGTCGGGAAACCTGTCGTGCCAGCTGCATTAATGAATCGGCCAACG
CGCGGGGAGAGGCGGTTTGCGTATTGGGCGCTCTTCCGCTTCCTCGCTCACTGACTCGCTGCGCTCGGTC
GTTCGGCTGCGGCGAGCGGTATCAGCTCACTCAAAGGCGGTAATACGGTTATCCACAGAATCAGGGGATA
ACGCAGGAAAGAACATGTGAGCAAAAGGCCAGCAAAAGGCCAGGAACCGTAAAAAGGCCGCGTTGCTGGC
GTTTTTCCATAGGCTCCGCCCCCCTGACGAGCATCACAAAAATCGACGCTCAAGTCAGAGGTGGCGAAAC
CCGACAGGACTATAAAGATACCAGGCGTTTCCCCCTGGAAGCTCCCTCGTGCGCTCTCCTGTTCCGACCC
TGCCGCTTACCGGATACCTGTCCGCCTTTCTCCCTTCGGGAAGCGTGGCGCTTTCTCATAGCTCACGCTG
TAGGTATCTCAGTTCGGTGTAGGTCGTTCGCTCCAAGCTGGGCTGTGTGCACGAACCCCCCGTTCAGCCC
GACCGCTGCGCCTTATCCGGTAACTATCGTCTTGAGTCCAACCCGGTAAGACACGACTTATCGCCACTGG
CAGCAGCCACTGGTAACAGGATTAGCAGAGCGAGGTATGTAGGCGGTGCTACAGAGTTCTTGAAGTGGTG
GCCTAACTACGGCTACACTAGAAGAACAGTATTTGGTATCTGCGCTCTGCTGAAGCCAGTTACCTTCGGA
AAAAGAGTTGGTAGCTCTTGATCCGGCAAACAAACCACCGCTGGTAGCGGTGGTTTTTTTGTTTGCAAGC
AGCAGATTACGCGCAGAAAAAAAGGATCTCAAGAAGATCCTTTGATCTTTTCTACGGGGTCTGACGCTCA
GTGGAACGAAAACTCACGTTAAGGGATTTTGGTCATGAGATTATCAAAAAGGATCTTCACCTAGATCCTT
TTAAATTAAAAATGAAGTTTTAAATCAATCTAAAGTATATATGAGTAAACTTGGTCTGACAGTTACCAAT
GCTTAATCAGTGAGGCACCTATCTCAGCGATCTGTCTATTTCGTTCATCCATAGTTGCCTGACTCCCCGT
CGTGTAGATAACTACGATACGGGAGGGCTTACCATCTGGCCCCAGTGCTGCAATGATACCGCGAGACCCA
CGCTCACCGGCTCCAGATTTATCAGCAATAAACCAGCCAGCCGGAAGGGCCGAGCGCAGAAGTGGTCCTG
CAACTTTATCCGCCTCCATCCAGTCTATTAATTGTTGCCGGGAAGCTAGAGTAAGTAGTTCGCCAGTTAA
TAGTTTGCGCAACGTTGTTGCCATTGCTACAGGCATCGTGGTGTCACGCTCGTCGTTTGGTATGGCTTCA
TTCAGCTCCGGTTCCCAACGATCAAGGCGAGTTACATGATCCCCCATGTTGTGCAAAAAAGCGGTTAGCT
CCTTCGGTCCTCCGATCGTTGTCAGAAGTAAGTTGGCCGCAGTGTTATCACTCATGGTTATGGCAGCACT
GCATAATTCTCTTACTGTCATGCCATCCGTAAGATGCTTTTCTGTGACTGGTGAGTACTCAACCAAGTCA
TTCTGAGAATAGTGTATGCGGCGACCGAGTTGCTCTTGCCCGGCGTCAATACGGGATAATACCGCGCCAC
ATAGCAGAACTTTAAAAGTGCTCATCATTGGAAAACGTTCTTCGGGGCGAAAACTCTCAAGGATCTTACC
GCTGTTGAGATCCAGTTCGATGTAACCCACTCGTGCACCCAACTGATCTTCAGCATCTTTTACTTTCACC
AGCGTTTCTGGGTGAGCAAAAACAGGAAGGCAAAATGCCGCAAAAAAGGGAATAAGGGCGACACGGAAAT
GTTGAATACTCATACTCTTCCTTTTTCAATATTATTGAAGCATTTATCAGGGTTATTGTCTCATGAGCGG
ATACATATTTGAATGTATTTAGAAAAATAAACAAATAGGGGTTCCGCGCACATTTCCCCGAAAAGTGCCA
CCTGAACGAAGCATCTGTGCTTCATTTTGTAGAACAAAAATGCAACGCGAGAGCGCTAATTTTTCAAACA
AAGAATCTGAGCTGCATTTTTACAGAACAGAAATGCAACGCGAAAGCGCTATTTTACCAACGAAGAATCT
GTGCTTCATTTTTGTAAAACAAAAATGCAACGCGAGAGCGCTAATTTTTCAAACAAAGAATCTGAGCTGC
ATTTTTACAGAACAGAAATGCAACGCGAGAGCGCTATTTTACCAACAAAGAATCTATACTTCTTTTTTGT
TCTACAAAAATGCATCCCGAGAGCGCTATTTTTCTAACAAAGCATCTTAGATTACTTTTTTTCTCCTTTG
TGCGCTCTATAATGCAGTCTCTTGATAACTTTTTGCACTGTAGGTCCGTTAAGGTTAGAAGAAGGCTACT
TTGGTGTCTATTTTCTCTTCCATAAAAAAAGCCTGACTCCACTTCCCGCGTTTACTGATTACTAGCGAAG
CTGCGGGTGCATTTTTTCAAGATAAAGGCATCCCCGATTATATTCTATACCGATGTGGATTGCGCATACT
TTGTGAACAGAAAGTGATAGCGTTGATGATTCTTCATTGGTCAGAAAATTATGAACGGTTTCTTCTATTT
TGTCTCTATATACTACGTATAGGAAATGTTTACATTTTCGTATTGTTTTCGATTCACTCTATGAATAGTT
CTTACTACAATTTTTTTGTCTAAAGAGTAATACTAGAGATAAACATAAAAAATGTAGAGGTCGAGTTTAG
ATGCAAGTTCAAGGAGCGAAAGGTGGATGGGTAGGTTATATAGGGATATAGCACAGAGATATATAGCAAA
GAGATACTTTTGAGCAATGTTTGTGGAAGCGGTATTCGCAATATTTTAGTAGCTCGTTACAGTCCGGTGC
GTTTTTGGTTTTTTGAAAGTGCGTCTTCAGAGCGCTTTTGGTTTTCAAAAGCGCTCTGAAGTTCCTATAC
TTTCTAGCTAGAGAATAGGAACTTCGGAATAGGAACTTCAAAGCGTTTCCGAAAACGAGCGCTTCCGAAA
ATGCAACGCGAGCTGCGCACATACAGCTCACTGTTCACGTCGCACCTATATCTGCGTGTTGCCTGTATAT
ATATATACATGAGAAGAACGGCATAGTGCGTGTTTATGCTTAAATGCGTACTTATATGCGTCTATTTATG
TAGGATGAAAGGTAGTCTAGTACCTCCTGTGATATTATCCCATTCCATGCGGGGTATCGTATGCTTCCTT
CAGCACTACCCTTTAGCTGTTCTATATGCTGCCACTCCTCAATTGGATTAGTCTCATCCTTCAATGCTAT
CATTTCCTTTGATATTGGATCATACTAAGAAACCATTATTATCATGACATTAACCTATAAAAATAGGCGT
ATCACGAGGCCCTTTCGTC
